>Addgene plasmid #177181 | pDAS12222_U6-pegRNA-BFP | addgene full sequence | sequence record 348477 | Addgene NGS Result
CATTTCCCCGAAAAGTGCCACCTGACGTCCAGCAGAGATCCACTTTGGCGCCGAGGGCCTATTTCCCATG
ATTCCTTCATATTTGCATATACGATACAAGGCTGTTAGAGAGATAATTGGAATTAATTTGACTGTAAACA
CAAAGATATTAGTACAAAATACGTGACGTAGAAAGTAATAATTTCTTGGGTAGTTTGCAGTTTTAAAATT
ATGTTTTAAAATGGACTATCATATGCTTACCGTAACTTGAAAGTATTTCGATTTCTTGGCTTTATATATC
TTGTGGAAAGGACGAAACACCGGGTCTTCGGATCCAGATCTGAAGACCTGTTTTAGAGCTAGAAATAGCA
AGTTAAAATAAGGCTAGTCCGTTATCAACTTGAAAAAGTGGCACCGAGTCGGTGCTGAGACGATCGAAGA
ATTCCGTCTCATTTTTTCCGTTACATAACTTACGGTAAATGGCCCAATTCGAGTGGCTCCGGTGCCCGTC
AGTGGGCAGAGCGCACATCGCCCACAGTCCCCGAGAAGTTGGGGGGAGGGGTCGGCAATTGAACCGGTGC
CTAGAGAAGGTGGCGCGGGGTAAACTGGGAAAGTGATGTCGTGTACTGGCTCCGCCTTTTTCCCGAGGGT
GGGGGAGAACCGTATATAAGTGCAGTAGTCGCCGTGAACGTTCTTTTTCGCAACGGGTTTGCCGCCAGAA
CACAGGTGTCGTGACGCGGGATCCGCCACCATGAGCGAGCTGATTAAGGAGAACATGCACATGAAGCTGT
ACATGGAGGGCACCGTGGACAACCATCACTTCAAGTGCACATCCGAGGGCGAAGGCAAGCCCTACGAGGG
CACCCAGACCATGAGAATCAAGGTGGTCGAGGGCGGCCCTCTCCCCTTCGCCTTCGACATCCTGGCTACT
AGCTTCCTCTACGGCAGCAAGACCTTCATCAACCACACCCAGGGCATCCCCGACTTCTTCAAGCAGTCCT
TCCCTGAGGGCTTCACATGGGAGAGAGTCACCACATACGAAGATGGGGGCGTGCTGACCGCTACCCAGGA
CACCAGCCTCCAGGACGGCTGCCTCATCTACAACGTCAAGATCAGAGGGGTGAACTTCACATCCAACGGC
CCTGTGATGCAGAAGAAAACACTCGGCTGGGAGGCCTTCACCGAGACACTGTACCCCGCTGACGGCGGCC
TGGAAGGCAGAAACGACATGGCCCTGAAGCTCGTGGGCGGGAGCCATCTGATCGCAAACATCAAGACCAC
ATATAGATCCAAGAAACCCGCTAAGAACCTCAAGATGCCTGGCGTCTACTATGTGGACTACAGACTGGAA
AGAATCAAGGAGGCCAACAACGAGACCTACGTCGAGCAGCACGAGGTGGCAGTGGCCAGATACTGCGACC
TCCCTAGCAAACTGGGGCACAAGCTTAATTAAGATCTACATGTCCTAGAGCTCGCTGATCAGCCTCGACT
GTGCCTTCTAGTTGCCAGCCATCTGTTGTTTGCCCCTCCCCCGTGCCTTCCTTGACCCTGGAAGGTGCCA
CTCCCACTGTCCTTTCCTAATAAAATGAGGAAATTGCATCGCATTGTCTGAGTAGGTGTCATTCTATTCT
GGGGGGTGGGGTGGGGCAGGACAGCAAGGGGGAGGATTGGGAAGAGAATAGCAGGCATGCTGGGGAGCGG
CCGCTGAGCAAAAGGCCAGCAAAAGGCCAGGAACCGTAAAAAGGCCGCGTTGCTGGCGTTTTTCCATAGG
CTCCGCCCCCCTGACGAGCATCACAAAAATCGACGCTCAAGTCAGAGGTGGCGAAACCCGACAGGACTAT
AAAGATACCAGGCGTTTCCCCCTGGAAGCTCCCTCGTGCGCTCTCCTGTTCCGACCCTGCCGCTTACCGG
ATACCTGTCCGCCTTTCTCCCTTCGGGAAGCGTGGCGCTTTCTCATAGCTCACGCTGTAGGTATCTCAGT
TCGGTGTAGGTCGTTCGCTCCAAGCTGGGCTGTGTGCACGAACCCCCCGTTCAGCCCGACCGCTGCGCCT
TATCCGGTAACTATCGTCTTGAGTCCAACCCGGTAAGACACGACTTATCGCCACTGGCAGCAGCCACTGG
TAACAGGATTAGCAGAGCGAGGTATGTAGGCGGTGCTACAGAGTTCTTGAAGTGGTGGCCTAACTACGGC
TACACTAGAAGAACAGTATTTGGTATCTGCGCTCTGCTGAAGCCAGTTACCTTCGGAAAAAGAGTTGGTA
GCTCTTGATCCGGCAAACAAACCACCGCTGGTAGCGGTGGTTTTTTTGTTTGCAAGCAGCAGATTACGCG
CAGAAAAAAAGGATCTCAAGAAGATCCTTTGATCTTTTCTACGGGGTCTGACGCTCAGTGGAACGAAAAC
TCACGTTAAGGGATTTTGGTCATGAGATTATCAAAAAGGATCTTCACCTAGATCCTTTTAAATTAAAAAT
GAAGTTTTAAATCAATCTAAAGTATATATGAGTAAACTTGGTCTGACAGTTACCAATGCTTAATCAGTGA
GGCACCTATCTCAGCGATCTGTCTATTTCGTTCATCCATAGTTGCCTGACTCCCCGTCGTGTAGATAACT
ACGATACGGGAGGGCTTACCATCTGGCCCCAGTGCTGCAATGATACCGCGAGACCCACGCTCACCGGCTC
CAGATTTATCAGCAATAAACCAGCCAGCCGGAAGGGCCGAGCGCAGAAGTGGTCCTGCAACTTTATCCGC
CTCCATCCAGTCTATTAATTGTTGCCGGGAAGCTAGAGTAAGTAGTTCGCCAGTTAATAGTTTGCGCAAC
GTTGTTGCCATTGCTACAGGCATCGTGGTGTCACGCTCGTCGTTTGGTATGGCTTCATTCAGCTCCGGTT
CCCAACGATCAAGGCGAGTTACATGATCCCCCATGTTGTGCAAAAAAGCGGTTAGCTCCTTCGGTCCTCC
GATCGTTGTCAGAAGTAAGTTGGCCGCAGTGTTATCACTCATGGTTATGGCAGCACTGCATAATTCTCTT
ACTGTCATGCCATCCGTAAGATGCTTTTCTGTGACTGGTGAGTACTCAACCAAGTCATTCTGAGAATAGT
GTATGCGGCGACCGAGTTGCTCTTGCCCGGCGTCAATACGGGATAATACCGCGCCACATAGCAGAACTTT
AAAAGTGCTCATCATTGGAAAACGTTCTTCGGGGCGAAAACTCTCAAGGATCTTACCGCTGTTGAGATCC
AGTTCGATGTAACCCACTCGTGCACCCAACTGATCTTCAGCATCTTTTACTTTCACCAGCGTTTCTGGGT
GAGCAAAAACAGGAAGGCAAAATGCCGCAAAAAAGGGAATAAGGGCGACACGGAAATGTTGAATACTCAT
ACTCTTCCTTTTTCAATATTATTGAAGCATTTATCAGGGTTATTGTCTCATGAGCGGATACATATTTGAA
TGTATTTAGAAAAATAAACAAATAGGGGTTCCGCGCA
Features (pLannotate 1.2.2; 9 found; start..end, strand, type, name):
     53..293     +  promoter       U6 promoter: RNA polymerase III promoter for human U6 snRNA
    330..405     +  misc_RNA       gRNA scaffold: guide RNA scaffold for the Streptococcus pyogenes CRISPR/Cas9 system
    439..465     +  enhancer       CMV enhancer (fragment): human cytomegalovirus immediate early enhancer; contains an 18-bp deletion relative to the standard CMV enhancer
    494..705     +  promoter       EF-1α core promoter: core promoter for human elongation factor EF-1α
    731..1429    +  CDS            TagBFP: TagBFP is a basic (constitutively fluorescent) blue fluorescent protein published in 2008, derived from Entacmaea quadricolor. It is reported to be a very rapidly-maturing monomer with very low acid sensitivity.
   1469..1580    +  polyA_signal   bGH poly(A) signal: bovine growth hormone polyadenylation signal
   1741..2329    -  rep_origin     ori: high-copy-number ColE1/pMB1/pBR322/pUC origin of replication
   2500..3360    -  CDS            AmpR: β-lactamase; bla; confers resistance to ampicillin, carbenicillin, and related antibiotics
   3361..3465    -  promoter       AmpR promoter: bla
