[The description below was written by a language model from this plasmid's Addgene catalogue record and pLannotate feature annotations shown in this document.]
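Description:
pDAS12222_U6-pegRNA-BFP is a small (about 3.5 kb) pUC19-derived mammalian expression plasmid used as an empty cloning backbone for prime editing guide RNAs (pegRNAs). It is propagated in E. coli as a high-copy plasmid through its ColE1/pUC-type origin of replication and is selected with ampicillin via the β-lactamase gene, which is driven by its native bla promoter. It carries no viral packaging elements or mammalian selection marker, so it is suited to delivery by transient transfection rather than viral transduction.

The payload consists of two independent expression units in the same orientation. The first is a human U6 RNA polymerase III promoter followed, after a short gap, by the Streptococcus pyogenes Cas9 guide RNA scaffold. This arrangement allows a spacer, together with the 3′ extension that distinguishes a pegRNA (reverse transcriptase template and primer binding site), to be added around the scaffold, although the record lists the cloning method as unknown and does not annotate specific cloning sites. The second unit expresses TagBFP, a rapidly maturing monomeric blue fluorescent protein, from an EF-1α core promoter and terminates at a bovine growth hormone polyadenylation signal. A very short CMV enhancer fragment is annotated just upstream of that promoter.

The BFP marker lets users identify, gate on or sort cells that received the pegRNA plasmid, which helps to normalise for transfection efficiency. The construct was deposited in connection with a study describing a fluorescent reporter system for detecting and enriching successfully prime-edited cells. The prime editor protein is not encoded here and must be supplied from a separate construct.
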