Addgene plasmid #177181: pDAS12222_U6-pegRNA-BFP
Purpose: (Empty Backbone) pegRNA cloning plasmid with BFP marker
Depositing lab: Ervin Welker. Depositing organization: HUN-REN Research Centre for Natural Sciences. Publication: PEAR, a flexible fluorescent reporter for the identification and enrichment of successfully prime edited cells. Simon DA, Talas A, Kulcsar PI, Biczok Z, Krausz SL, Varady G, Welker E. Elife. 2022 Feb 23;11. pii: 69504. doi: 10.7554/eLife.69504. PubMed 35196219.
Backbone
  Vector backbone: pUC19
  Vector type: Mammalian Expression, CRISPR
  Promoter: U6
Growth in bacteria
  Bacterial resistance: Ampicillin, 100 μg/mL
  Growth temperature: 37°C
  Growth strain: DH5alpha
  Copy number: High Copy
Gene/Insert
  Cloning method: Unknown
  Sequencing primers: 5′ GAGGGCCTATTTCCCATGATT
Terms and licenses: Academic/Nonprofit Terms; Industry Terms: Not Available to Industry
Depositor comments: Read the preprint at bioRxiv: https://www.biorxiv.org/content/10.1101/2021.04.26.441486v1.
How to cite: pDAS12222_U6-pegRNA-BFP was a gift from Ervin Welker (Addgene plasmid # 177181 ; http://n2t.net/addgene:177181 ; RRID:Addgene_177181)
